Addgene plasmid #102847: STAGR_SAMScaffold_hH1
Purpose: Can be used as PCR template for a STAgR reaction
Depositing lab: Stefan Stricker. Depositing organization: Ludwig-Maximilians-Universitaet Muenchen (LMU). Publication: One step generation of customizable gRNA vectors for multiplex CRISPR approaches through string assembly gRNA cloning (STAgR). Breunig CT, Durovic T, Neuner AM, Baumann V, Wiesbeck MF, Koferle A, Gotz M, Ninkovic J, Stricker SH. PLoS One. 2018 Apr 27;13(4):e0196015. doi: 10.1371/journal.pone.0196015. eCollection 2018. PubMed 29702666.
Backbone
  Vector backbone: PCR Template for STAgR Reactions
  Backbone manufacturer: Stricker Lab
  Vector type: PCR Template for STAgR Inserts
Growth in bacteria
  Bacterial resistance: Kanamycin, 50 μg/mL
  Growth temperature: 37°C
  Growth strain: DH5alpha
  Copy number: Unknown
Gene/Insert
  Gene/Insert name: STAgR Insert SAM_hH1
  Promoter: U6
  Cloning method: Gibson Cloning
  Sequencing primers: 5′ ACTGGATCCGGTACCAAGG; 3′ TTACGGTTCCTGGCCTTTTG
Terms and licenses: Academic/Nonprofit Terms; Industry Terms: Not Available to Industry
How to cite: STAGR_SAMScaffold_hH1 was a gift from Stefan Stricker (Addgene plasmid # 102847 ; http://n2t.net/addgene:102847 ; RRID:Addgene_102847)
