[The description below was written by a language model from this plasmid's Addgene catalogue record and pLannotate feature annotations shown in this document.]
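Description:
STAGR_SAMScaffold_hH1 is a small (about 2.7 kb) bacterial plasmid that is not an expression vector in its own right. It serves as a PCR template for building multiplex guide RNA vectors by string assembly gRNA cloning (STAgR). It is propagated in E. coli on a high-copy ColE1/pUC-type origin and selected with kanamycin through a NeoR/KanR aminoglycoside phosphotransferase gene driven by the bla (AmpR) promoter. The annotation also picks up remnants typical of a general cloning backbone: fragments of an M13 origin, lacZα and lacI, a short RSF ori match, and a T7 promoter. None of these appears to play a role in the plasmid's intended use.

The functional payload is a compact cassette in which a Streptococcus pyogenes Cas9 gRNA scaffold is followed directly by the human H1 RNA polymerase III promoter. The scaffold is the SAM variant: its annotated fragments are interrupted by two MS2 stem loops, which bind the bacteriophage MS2 coat protein and so allow MS2-fused effector domains to be recruited, as in synergistic activation mediator systems. Amplifying this scaffold-promoter unit yields a STAgR insert piece that supplies the scaffold for one gRNA and the promoter for the next. In the STAgR approach, the targeting sequences are presumably introduced through the PCR primers, and the pieces are joined by Gibson assembly into a string of independent gRNA expression units.

The catalogue entry lists U6 as the promoter, but the feature table shows only an H1 promoter, which agrees with the "hH1" in the plasmid name. No U6 element is annotated in the sequenced record.
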