Features (pLannotate 1.2.2; 13 found; start..end, strand, type, name):
    474..1268    -  CDS            NeoR/KanR: aminoglycoside phosphotransferase confers resistance to neomycin, kanamycin, and G418 (Geneticin®)
   1269..1373    -  promoter       AmpR promoter: bla
   1399..1530    -  rep_origin     M13 ori (fragment): M13 bacteriophage origin of replication; arrow indicates direction of (+) strand synthesis
   1551..1707    -  CDS            lacZα (fragment): LacZα fragment of β-galactosidase; lacZ fragment
   1716..1734    +  promoter       T7 promoter: promoter for bacteriophage T7 RNA polymerase
   1783..1801    +  misc_RNA       MS2 stem loop: stem loop that binds the bacteriophage MS2 coat protein
   1812..1848    +  misc_RNA       gRNA scaffold (fragment): guide RNA scaffold for the Streptococcus pyogenes CRISPR/Cas9 system
   1853..1871    +  misc_RNA       MS2 stem loop: stem loop that binds the bacteriophage MS2 coat protein
   1882..1901    +  misc_RNA       gRNA scaffold (fragment): guide RNA scaffold for the Streptococcus pyogenes CRISPR/Cas9 system
   1923..2137    +  promoter       H1 promoter: human H1 RNA promoter
   2170..2217    -  CDS            lacI (fragment): lac repressor; lacI; The lac repressor binds to the lac operator to inhibit transcription in E. coli. This inhibition can be relieved by adding lactose or isopropyl-β-D-thiogalactopyranoside (IPTG).
   2254..2294    -  rep_origin     RSF ori (fragment): Plasmids containing the RSF 1030 origin of replication can be propagated in E. coli cells that contain additional plasmids with compatible origins.
   2372..300     -  rep_origin     ori (across the origin): high-copy-number ColE1/pMB1/pBR322/pUC origin of replication
>Addgene plasmid #102847 | STAGR_SAMScaffold_hH1 | addgene full sequence | sequence record 201874 | Addgene NGS Result
TTATCCGGTAACTATCGTCTTGAGTCCAACCCGGTAAGACACGACTTATCGCCACTGGCAGCAGCCACTG
GTAACAGGATTAGCAGAGCGAGGTATGTAGGCGGTGCTACAGAGTTCTTGAAGTGGTGGCCTAACTACGG
CTACACTAGAAGAACAGTATTTGGTATCTGCGCTCTGCTGAAGCCAGTTACCTTCGGAAAAAGAGTTGGT
AGCTCTTGATCCGGCAAACAAACCACCGCTGGTAGCGGTGGTTTTTTTGTTTGCAAGCAGCAGATTACGC
GCAGAAAAAAAGGATCTCAAGAAGATCCTTTGATCTTTTCTACGGGGTCTGACGCTCAGTGGAACGAAAA
CTCACGTTAAGGGATTTTGGTCATGAGATTATCAAAAAGGATCTTCACCTAGATCCTTTTAAATTAAAAA
TGAAGTTTTAAATCAATCTAAAGTATATATGAGTAAACTTGGTCTGACAGTTATTAGAAAAATTCATCCA
GCAGACGATAAAACGCAATACGCTGGCTATCCGGTGCCGCAATGCCATACAGCACCAGAAAACGATCCGC
CCATTCGCCGCCCAGTTCTTCCGCAATATCACGGGTGGCCAGCGCAATATCCTGATAACGATCCGCCACG
CCCAGACGGCCGCAATCAATAAAGCCGCTAAAACGGCCATTTTCCACCATAATGTTCGGCAGGCACGCAT
CACCATGGGTCACCACCAGATCTTCGCCATCCGGCATGCTCGCTTTCAGACGCGCAAACAGCTCTGCCGG
TGCCAGGCCCTGATGTTCTTCATCCAGATCATCCTGATCCACCAGGCCCGCTTCCATACGGGTACGCGCA
CGTTCAATACGATGTTTCGCCTGATGATCAAACGGACAGGTCGCCGGGTCCAGGGTATGCAGACGACGCA
TGGCATCCGCCATAATGCTCACTTTTTCTGCCGGCGCCAGATGGCTAGACAGCAGATCCTGACCCGGCAC
TTCGCCCAGCAGCAGCCAATCACGGCCCGCTTCGGTCACCACATCCAGCACCGCCGCACACGGAACACCG
GTGGTGGCCAGCCAGCTCAGACGCGCCGCTTCATCCTGCAGCTCGTTCAGCGCACCGCTCAGATCGGTTT
TCACAAACAGCACCGGACGACCCTGCGCGCTCAGACGAAACACCGCCGCATCAGAGCAGCCAATGGTCTG
CTGCGCCCAATCATAGCCAAACAGACGTTCCACCCACGCTGCCGGGCTACCCGCATGCAGGCCATCCTGT
TCAATCATACTCTTCCTTTTTCAATATTATTGAAGCATTTATCAGGGTTATTGTCTCATGAGCGGATACA
TATTTGAATGTATTTAGAAAAATAAACAAATAGGGGTTCCGCGCACATTTCCCCGAAAAGTGCCACCTAA
ATTGTAAGCGTTAATATTTTGTTAAAATTCGCGTTAAATTTTTGTTAAATCAGCTCATTTTTTAACCAAT
AGGCCGAAATCGGCAAAATCCCTTATAAATCAAAAGAATAGACCGAGATAGGGTTGAGTGGCCGCTACAG
GGCGCTCCCATTCGCCATTCAGGCTGCGCAACTGTTGGGAAGGGCGTTTCGGTGCGGGCCTCTTCGCTAT
TACGCCAGCTGGCGAAAGGGGGATGTGCTGCAAGGCGATTAAGTTGGGTAACGCCAGGGTTTTCCCAGTC
ACGACGTTGTAAAACGACGGCCAGTGAGCGCGACGTAATACGACTCACTATAGGGCGAATTGAAGGAAGG
CCGTCAAGGCCGCATGTTTTAGAGCTAGGCCAACATGAGGATCACCCATGTCTGCAGGGCCTAGCAAGTT
AAAATAAGGCTAGTCCGTTATCAACTTGGCCAACATGAGGATCACCCATGTCTGCAGGGCCAAGTGGCAC
CGAGTCGGTGCTTTTTTTCGGTGCTTTTTTTTGAACGCTGACGTCATCAACCCGCTCCAAGGAATCGCGG
GCCCAGTGTCACTAGGCGGGAACACCCAGCGCGCGTGCGCCCTGGCAGGAAGATGGCTGTGAGGGACAGG
GGAGTGGCGCCCTGCAATATTTGCATGTCGCTATGTGTTCTGGGAAATCACCATAAACGTGAAATGTCTT
TGGATTTGGGAATCTTATAAGTTCTGTATGAGACCACTCTTTCCCAGCTGGGCCTCATGGGCCTTCCTTT
CACTGCCCGCTTTCCAGTCGGGAAACCTGTCGTGCCAGCTGCATTAACATGGTCATAGCTGTTTCCTTGC
GTATTGGGCGCTCTCCGCTTCCTCGCTCACTGACTCGCTGCGCTCGGTCGTTCGGGTAAAGCCTGGGGTG
CCTAATGAGCAAAAGGCCAGCAAAAGGCCAGGAACCGTAAAAAGGCCGCGTTGCTGGCGTTTTTCCATAG
GCTCCGCCCCCCTGACGAGCATCACAAAAATCGACGCTCAAGTCAGAGGTGGCGAAACCCGACAGGACTA
TAAAGATACCAGGCGTTTCCCCCTGGAAGCTCCCTCGTGCGCTCTCCTGTTCCGACCCTGCCGCTTACCG
GATACCTGTCCGCCTTTCTCCCTTCGGGAAGCGTGGCGCTTTCTCATAGCTCACGCTGTAGGTATCTCAG
TTCGGTGTAGGTCGTTCGCTCCAAGCTGGGCTGTGTGCACGAACCCCCCGTTCAGCCCGACCGCTGCGCC
