>Addgene plasmid #102847 | STAGR_SAMScaffold_hH1 | depositor partial sequence | sequence record 197807 | STAgR Template
GTTTTAGAGCTAGGCCAACATGAGGATCACCCATGTCTGCAGGGCCTAGCAAGTTAAAATAAGGCTAGTC
CGTTATCAACTTGGCCAACATGAGGATCACCCATGTCTGCAGGGCCAAGTGGCACCGAGTCGGTGCTTTT
TTTCGGTGCTTTTTTTTGAACGCTGACGTCATCAACCCGCTCCAAGGAATCGCGGGCCCAGTGTCACTAG
GCGGGAACACCCAGCGCGCGTGCGCCCTGGCAGGAAGATGGCTGTGAGGGACAGGGGAGTGGCGCCCTGC
AATATTTGCATGTCGCTATGTGTTCTGGGAAATCACCATAAACGTGAAATGTCTTTGGATTTGGGAATCT
TATAAGTTCTGTATGAGACCACTCTTTCCCAG
